>Addgene plasmid #54879 | mApple-Clathrin-15 | depositor partial sequence | sequence record 85269 | insert sequence
GACGTCAGATCCGCTAGCGCTACCGGTCGCCACCATGGTGAGCAAGGGCGAGGAGAATAACATGGCCATC
ATCAAGGAGTTCATGCGCTTCAAGGTGCACATGGAGGGCTCCGTGAACGGCCACGAGTTCGAGATCGAGG
GCGAGGGCGAGGGCCGCCCCTACGAGGCCTTTCAGACCGCTAAGCTGAAGGTGACCAAGGGTGGCCCCCT
GCCCTTCGCCTGGGACATCCTGTCCCCTCAGTTCATGTACGGCTCCAAGGTCTACATTAAGCACCCAGCC
GACATCCCCGACTACTTCAAGCTGTCCTTCCCCGAGGGCTTCAGGTGGGAGCGCGTGATGAACTTCGAGG
ACGGCGGCATTATTCACGTTAACCAGGACTCCTCCCTGCAGGACGGCGTGTTCATCTACAAGGTGAAGCT
GCGCGGCACCAACTTCCCCTCCGACGGCCCCGTAATGCAGAAGAAGACCATGGGCTGGGAGGCCTCCGAG
GAGCGGATGTACCCCGAGGACGGCGCCCTGAAGAGCGAGATCAAGAAGAGGCTGAAGCTGAAGGACGGCG
GCCACTACGCCGCCGAGGTCAAGACCACCTACAAGGCCAAGAAGCCCGTGCAGCTGCCCGGCGCCTACAT
CGTCGACATCAAGTTGGACATCGTGTCCCACAACGAGGACTACACCATCGTGGAACAGTACGAACGCGCC
GAGGGCCGCCACTCCACCGGCGGCATGGACGAGCTGTACAAGTCCGGACTCAGATCTCGAGCTCAAGCTT
CGAATTCTGCAGTCGACATGGCTGATGACTTTGGCTTCTTCTCGTCGTCGGAGAGTGGTGCCCCGGAGGC
GGCGGAGGAGGACCCGGCGGCCGCCTTCCTGGCCCAGCAGGAGAGCGAGATTGCAGGCATAGAGAACGAC
GAGGGCTTCGGGGCACCTGCCGGCAGCCATGCGGCCCCCGCACAGCCGGGCCCCACGAGTGGGGCTGGTT
CTGAGGACATGGGGACCACAGTCAATGGAGATGTGTTTCAGGAGGCCAACGGTCCTGCTGATGGCTACGC
AGCCATTGCCCAGGCTGACAGGCTGACCCAGGAGCCTGAGAGCATCCGCAAGTGGCGAGAGGAGCAGAGG
AAACGGCTGCAAGAGCTGGATGCTGCATCTAAGGTCACGGAACAGGAATGGCGGGAGAAGGCCAAGAAGG
ACCTGGAGGAGTGGAACCAGCGCCAGAGTGAACAAGTAGAGAAGAACAAGATCAACAACCGGGCATCCGA
GGAGGCTTTCGTGAAGGAATCCAAGGAGGAGACCCCAGGCACAGAGTGGGAGAAGGTGGCCCAGCTATGT
GACTTCAACCCCAAGAGCAGCAAGCAGTGCAAAGATGTGTCCCGCCTGCGCTCGGTGCTCATGTCCCTGA
AGCAGACGCCACTGTCCCGCTAGGGATCCACCGGATCTAGATAACTGATCATAATCAGCCATACCACATT
