>Addgene plasmid #54879 | mApple-Clathrin-15 | addgene partial sequence | sequence record 96050 | mCherry-F 5'-ccccgtaatgcagaagaaga-3'
CCGAGGACGGCGCCCTGAAGAGCGAGATCAAGAAGAGGCTGAAGCTGAAGGACGGCGGCCACTACGCCGC
CGAGGTCAAGACCACCTACAAGGCCAAGAAGCCCGTGCAGCTGCCCGGCGCCTACATCGTCGACATCAAG
TTGGACATCGTGTCCCACAACGAGGACTACACCATCGTGGAACAGTACGAACGCGCCGAGGGCCGCCACT
CCACCGGCGGCATGGACGAGCTGTACAAGTCCGGACTCAGATCTCGAGCTCAAGCTTCGAATTCTGCAGT
CGACATGGCTGATGACTTTGGCTTCTTCTCGTCGTCGGAGAGTGGTGCCCCGGAGGCGGCGGAGGAGGAC
CCGGCGGCCGCCTTCCTGGCCCAGCAGGAGAGCGAGATTGCAGGCATAGAGAACGACGAGGGCTTCGGGG
CACCTGCCGGCAGCCATGCGGCCCCCGCACAGCCGGGCCCCACGAGTGGGGCTGGTTCTGAGGACATGGG
GACCACAGTCAATGGAGATGTGTTTCAGGAGGCCAACGGTCCTGCTGATGGCTACGCAGCCATTGCCCAG
GCTGACAGGCTGACCCAGGAGCCTGAGAGCATCCGCAAGTGGCGAGAGGAGCAGAGGAAACGGCTGCAAG
AGCTGGATGCTGCATCTAAGGTCACGGAACAGGAATGGCGGGAGAAGGCCAAGAAGGACCTGGAGGAGTG
GAACCAGCGCCAGAGTGAACAAGTAGAGAAGAACAAGATCAACAACCGGGCATCCGAGGAGGCTTTCGTG
AAGGAATCCAAGGAGGAGACCCCAGGCACAGAGTGGGAGAAGGTGGCCCAGCTATGTGACTTCAACC
