[The description below was written by a language model from this plasmid's Addgene catalogue record.]
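Description:
mApple-Clathrin-15 is a mammalian expression plasmid that produces a fluorescent fusion of the red-orange protein mApple to human clathrin light chain B (CLTB, also known as LCB). It is built on an mApple backbone of about 4.75 kb (excluding the insert). The plasmid is maintained at high copy in E. coli under kanamycin selection. A neomycin resistance marker allows G418 selection of transfected mammalian cells, so stable lines can be derived as well as transient expressers. The record does not list the origin of replication or other backbone elements. The SV40 polyadenylation sequencing primer does suggest that an SV40 polyA signal lies downstream of the coding region.

Expression is driven by the CMV promoter, a strong constitutive promoter in most mammalian cell types. mApple sits at the N-terminus of the fusion, contributed by the backbone, with the clathrin light chain coding sequence cloned downstream in frame. The "15" in the name may refer to the linker between the two partners, but the record does not explain it, and the cloning method is listed as unknown.

The stated purpose is localization to clathrin vesicles. Because the light chain assembles with clathrin heavy chains into the coat lattice, the fusion is expected to label clathrin-coated pits and vesicles. This makes it suitable as a marker for imaging clathrin-coated structures by fluorescence microscopy. The recorded spectral values are excitation at 568 nm and emission at 592 nm, which in principle allows pairing with green or far-red probes in multicolour experiments.
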