Addgene plasmid #54879: mApple-Clathrin-15
Purpose: Localization: Clathrin Vesicles, Excitation: 568, Emission: 592
Depositing lab: Michael Davidson. Depositing organization: Florida State University, Tallahassee.
Backbone
  Vector backbone: mApple
  Backbone size w/o insert (bp): 4750
  Vector type: Mammalian Expression
  Selectable markers: Neomycin (select with G418)
Growth in bacteria
  Bacterial resistance: Kanamycin, 50 μg/mL
  Growth temperature: 37°C
  Growth strain: DH5alpha
  Copy number: High Copy
Gene/Insert
  Gene/Insert name: Clathrin (alt name: NM_001834.2)
  Species: H. sapiens (human)
  Entrez Gene: CLTB (a.k.a. LCB)
  Promoter: CMV
  Tag / fusion protein: mApple (N terminal on backbone)
  Cloning method: Unknown
  Sequencing primers: 5′ CMV-F; 3′ SV40pA-R
Terms and licenses: Academic/Nonprofit Terms; Industry Terms: Not Available to Industry
Depositor comments: . Excitation = 568; Emission = 592
How to cite: mApple-Clathrin-15 was a gift from Michael Davidson (Addgene plasmid # 54879 ; http://n2t.net/addgene:54879 ; RRID:Addgene_54879)
